>Addgene plasmid #35098 | pPH 34 | depositor full sequence | sequence record 83392 | pPH 34 sequence 4590 bps
GAACGCGGCCGCCAGCTGAAGCTTCGTACGCTGCAGGTCGACGGATCCCCGGGTTAATTAAGGCGCGCCA
GATCTGATCTGCCCGCCGGGAAGGCGAACCCGATCGGATGCATCCTCTCTGCTGCCATGATGCTGAAGTT
GTCGTTGAACATGGTTGCTGCCGGCGAGGCGGTCGAGCAGGCAGTGCAGGAGGTGTTGGACTCGGGAGTC
AGAACGGGCGACCTGCTCGGCTCGAGCTCCACTTCGGAGGTTGGCGACGCCATTGCGCTTGCAGTTAAGG
AAGCCTTGCGCAGGCAATCCGCAGCTGGTCTGAGCTAGCCTCGAGGACCCTTCTCTTTAGACTATTCTAC
TCTTATGCACGTAAAAAATTCTAGGAAATATGTATTAACTAGGAGTAAAATAACCGGCTAGTGGCATTCA
TATAGCCGTCTGTTTACATCTACATCACACATTTCGAGTGTATATCTCGCAACGTTGGCGTTAAATAGGC
AGTCAATGGCCCGACCATTCTATGGTGTTTAGGTCGATGCCATCTTTGTACGTTTAGCTTGCCTCGTCCC
CGCCGGGTCACCCGGCCAGCGACATGGAGGCCCAGAATACCCTCCTTGACAGTCTTGACGTGCGCAGCTC
AGGGGCATGATGTGACTGTCGCCCGTACATTTAGCCCATACATCCCCATGTATAATCATTTGCATCCATA
CATTTTGATGGCCGCACGGCGCGAAGCAAAAATTACGGCTCCTCGCTGCAGACCTGCGAGCAGGGAAACG
CTCCCCTCACAGACGCGTTGAATTGTCCCCACGCCGCGCCCCTGTAGAGAAATATAAAAGGTTAGGATTT
GCCACTGAGGTTCTTCTTTCATATACTTCCTTTTAAAATCTTGCTAGGATACAGTTCTCACATCACATCC
GAACATAAACAACCATGACGTTTGACGACAAAAAAGGTTTACAAGTTGCTCTTGATCAAGCCAAGAAAAG
TATGTGTATATCATGCCCACTCTGAACTTTCAATTAAAATCCAGCTTTACTAACACACTTGCTGTCCAGG
TTACTCAGAAGGTGGGATACCTATTGGTTCATGTATTATTTCATCTGATGACACAGTATTAGGCCAAGGT
CACAACGAAAGAATCCAAAAACATTCAGCTATTTTACATGGAGAAATGTCAGCATTAGAAAACGCAGGAA
GATTACCAGGAAAAACTTATAAAGATTGTACCATCTATACTACTTTATCACCATGTAGTATGTGTACTGG
GGCCATTTTATTATATGGATTCAAAAGAGTTGTGATGGGAGAAAATGTCAATTTCTTGGGTAATGAAAAG
TTATTGATTGAAAATGGTGTCGAAGTTGTGAATTTAAATGATCAAGAATGTATTGATTTGATGGCCAAAT
TCATTAAAGAGAAACCACAAGATTGGAATGAAGATATTGGAGAATAATCAGTACTGACAATAAAAAGATT
CTTGTTTTCAAGAACTTGTCATTTGTATAGTTTTTTTATATTGTAGTTGTTCTATTTTAATCAAATGTTA
GCGTGATTTATATTTTTTTTCGCCTCGACATCATCTGCCCAGATGCGAAGTTAAGTGCGCAGAAAGTAAT
ATCATGCGTCAATCGTATGTGAATGCTGGTCGCTATACTGCTGTCGATTCGATACTAACGCCGCCATCCA
GTGTCGAGATCTGCCCGCCGGGAAGGCGAACCCGATCGGATGCATCCTCTCTGCTGCCATGATGCTGAAG
TTGTCGTTGAACATGGTTGCTGCCGGCGAGGCGGTCGAGCAGGCAGTGCAGGAGGTGTTGGACTCGGGAG
TCAGAACGGGCGACCTGCTCGGCTCGAGCTCCACTTCGGAGGTTGGCGACGCCATTGCGCTTGCAGTTAA
GGAAGCCTTGCGCAGGCAATCCGCAGCTGGTCTGAGCTAGCCTCGAGGACCCTTCTCTTTAGACTATTCT
ACTCTTATGCACGTAAAAAATTCTAGGAAATATGTATTAACTAGGAGTAAAATAACCGGCTAGTGGCATT
CATATAGCCGTCTGTTTACATCTACATCACACATTTCGAGTGTATATCTCGCAACGTTGGCGTTAAATAG
GCAGTCAATGGCCCGACCATTCTATGGTGTTTAGGTCGATGCCATCTTTGTACGTTTAAACGAGCTCGAA
TTCATCGATGATATCAGATCCACTAGTGGCCTATGCGGCCGCGGATCTGCCGGTCTCCCTATAGTGAGTC
GTATTAATTTCGATAAGCCAGGTTAACCTGCATTAATGAATCGGCCAACGCGCGGGGAGAGGCGGTTTGC
GTATTGGGCGCTCTTCCGCTTCCTCGCTCACTGACTCGCTGCGCTCGGTCGTTCGGCTGCGGCGAGCGGT
ATCAGCTCACTCAAAGGCGGTAATACGGTTATCCACAGAATCAGGGGATAACGCAGGAAAGAACATGTGA
GCAAAAGGCCAGCAAAAGGCCAGGAACCGTAAAAAGGCCGCGTTGCTGGCGTTTTTCCATAGGCTCCGCC
CCCCTGACGAGCATCACAAAAATCGACGCTCAAGTCAGAGGTGGCGAAACCCGACAGGACTATAAAGATA
CCAGGCGTTTCCCCCTGGAAGCTCCCTCGTGCGCTCTCCTGTTCCGACCCTGCCGCTTACCGGATACCTG
TCCGCCTTTCTCCCTTCGGGAAGCGTGGCGCTTTCTCAATGCTCACGCTGTAGGTATCTCAGTTCGGTGT
AGGTCGTTCGCTCCAAGCTGGGCTGTGTGCACGAACCCCCCGTTCAGCCCGACCGCTGCGCCTTATCCGG
TAACTATCGTCTTGAGTCCAACCCGGTAAGACACGACTTATCGCCACTGGCAGCAGCCACTGGTAACAGG
ATTAGCAGAGCGAGGTATGTAGGCGGTGCTACAGAGTTCTTGAAGTGGTGGCCTAACTACGGCTACACTA
GAAGGACAGTATTTGGTATCTGCGCTCTGCTGAAGCCAGTTACCTTCGGAAAAAGAGTTGGTAGCTCTTG
ATCCGGCAAACAAACCACCGCTGGTAGCGGTGGTTTTTTTGTTTGCAAGCAGCAGATTACGCGCAGAAAA
AAAGGATCTCAAGAAGATCCTTTGATCTTTTCTACGGGGTCTGACGCTCAGTGGAACGAAAACTCACGTT
AAGGGATTTTGGTCATGAGATTATCAAAAAGGATCTTCACCTAGATCCTTTTAAATTAAAAATGAAGTTT
TAAATCAATCTAAAGTATATATGAGTAAACTTGGTCTGACAGTTACCAATGCTTAATCAGTGAGGCACCT
ATCTCAGCGATCTGTCTATTTCGTTCATCCATAGTTGCCTGACTCCCCGTCGTGTAGATAACTACGATAC
GGGAGGGCTTACCATCTGGCCCCAGTGCTGCAATGATACCGCGAGACCCACGCTCACCGGCTCCAGATTT
ATCAGCAATAAACCAGCCAGCCGGAAGGGCCGAGCGCAGAAGTGGTCCTGCAACTTTATCCGCCTCCATC
CAGTCTATTAATTGTTGCCGGGAAGCTAGAGTAAGTAGTTCGCCAGTTAATAGTTTGCGCAACGTTGTTG
CCATTGCTACAGGCATCGTGGTGTCACGCTCGTCGTTTGGTATGGCTTCATTCAGCTCCGGTTCCCAACG
ATCAAGGCGAGTTACATGATCCCCCATGTTGTGCAAAAAAGCGGTTAGCTCCTTCGGTCCTCCGATCGTT
GTCAGAAGTAAGTTGGCCGCAGTGTTATCACTCATGGTTATGGCAGCACTGCATAATTCTCTTACTGTCA
TGCCATCCGTAAGATGCTTTTCTGTGACTGGTGAGTACTCAACCAAGTCATTCTGAGAATAGTGTATGCG
GCGACCGAGTTGCTCTTGCCCGGCGTCAATACGGGATAATACCGCGCCACATAGCAGAACTTTAAAAGTG
CTCATCATTGGAAAACGTTCTTCGGGGCGAAAACTCTCAAGGATCTTACCGCTGTTGAGATCCAGTTCGA
TGTAACCCACTCGTGCACCCAACTGATCTTCAGCATCTTTTACTTTCACCAGCGTTTCTGGGTGAGCAAA
AACAGGAAGGCAAAATGCCGCAAAAAAGGGAATAAGGGCGACACGGAAATGTTGAATACTCATACTCTTC
CTTTTTCAATATTATTGAAGCATTTATCAGGGTTATTGTCTCATGAGCGGATACATATTTGAATGTATTT
AGAAAAATAAACAAATAGGGGTTCCGCGCACATTTCCCCGAAAAGTGCCACCTGACGTCTAAGAAACCAT
TATTATCATGACATTAACCTATAAAAATAGGCGTATCACGAGGCCCTTTCGTCTCGCGCGTTTCGGTGAT
GACGGTGAAAACCTCTGACACATGCAGCTCCCGGAGACGGTCACAGCTTGTCTGTAAGCGGATGCCGGGA
GCAGACAAGCCCGTCAGGGCGCGTCAGCGGGTGTTGGCGGGTGTCGGGGCTGGCTTAACTATGCGGCATC
AGAGCAGATTGTACTGAGAGTGCACCATATGGACATATTGTCGTTAGAACGCGGCTACAATTAATACATA
ACCTTATGTATCATACACATACGATTTAGGTGACACTATA
Features (pLannotate 1.2.2; 14 found; start..end, strand, type, name):
     76..288     +  CDS            LEU2 (fragment): LEU3_YEAST - Experimental evidence at protein level: Swiss-Prot protein existence level 1. Catalyzes the oxidation of 3-carboxy-2-hydroxy-4- methylpentanoate (3-isopropylmalate) to 3-carboxy-4-methyl-2- oxopentanoate. The product decarboxylates to 4-methyl-2 oxopentanoate. From Saccharomyces cerevisiae (strain ATCC 204508 / S288c) (Baker's yeast).
    581..924     +  promoter       TEF promoter: Ashbya gossypii TEF promoter
    925..981     +  CDS            FCA1 (fragment): FCA1_CANAL - Protein inferred from homology: Swiss-Prot protein existence level 3. Catalyzes the hydrolytic deamination of cytosine to uracil or 5-methylcytosine to thymine. Is involved in the pyrimidine salvage pathway, which allows the cell to utilize cytosine for pyrimidine nucleotide synthesis. From Candida albicans (strain SC5314 / ATCC MYA-2876) (Yeast).
   1049..1444    +  CDS            FCY1 (fragment): FCY1_YEAST - Experimental evidence at protein level: Swiss-Prot protein existence level 1. Catalyzes the hydrolytic deamination of cytosine to uracil or 5-methylcytosine to thymine. Is involved in the pyrimidine salvage pathway, which allows the cell to utilize cytosine for pyrimidine nucleotide synthesis. From Saccharomyces cerevisiae (strain ATCC 204508 / S288c) (Baker's yeast).
   1453..1650    +  terminator     TEF terminator: Ashbya gossypii TEF terminator
   1688..1900    +  CDS            LEU2 (fragment): LEU3_YEAST - Experimental evidence at protein level: Swiss-Prot protein existence level 1. Catalyzes the oxidation of 3-carboxy-2-hydroxy-4- methylpentanoate (3-isopropylmalate) to 3-carboxy-4-methyl-2- oxopentanoate. The product decarboxylates to 4-methyl-2 oxopentanoate. From Saccharomyces cerevisiae (strain ATCC 204508 / S288c) (Baker's yeast).
   2228..2246    -  promoter       T7 promoter: promoter for bacteriophage T7 RNA polymerase
   2268..2321    -  CDS            lacI (fragment): lac repressor; lacI; The lac repressor binds to the lac operator to inhibit transcription in E. coli. This inhibition can be relieved by adding lactose or isopropyl-β-D-thiogalactopyranoside (IPTG).
   2504..3092    -  rep_origin     ori: high-copy-number ColE1/pMB1/pBR322/pUC origin of replication
   3263..4123    -  CDS            AmpR: β-lactamase; bla; confers resistance to ampicillin, carbenicillin, and related antibiotics
   4124..4228    -  promoter       AmpR promoter: bla
   4323..4358    +  CDS            rop (fragment): Rop protein, which maintains plasmids at low copy number; rop
   4460..4511    +  misc_feature   bom (fragment): basis of mobility region from pBR322
   4574..2       +  promoter       SP6 promoter (across the origin): promoter for bacteriophage SP6 RNA polymerase
