[The description below was written by a language model from this plasmid's Addgene catalogue record and pLannotate feature annotations shown in this document.]
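Description:
pPH 34 is a pFA6-kanMX3-derived plasmid in which the kanamycin/G418 resistance gene of the MX3 cassette has been replaced by a cytosine deaminase coding sequence, giving the fca1MX3 marker module. It is propagated in E. coli through a high-copy ColE1/pUC-type origin and an ampicillin resistance gene (β-lactamase with its own promoter). The catalogue lists the vector type as "Yeast Replicating", but the feature table shows no yeast origin or centromere. That fits the usual role of pFA6 plasmids as templates or sources of integrating cassettes rather than as episomes. Short rop, bom and lacI fragments are backbone remnants, and SP6 and T7 promoters flank the cassette region.

The payload is the Candida albicans FCA1 cytosine deaminase open reading frame placed between the Ashbya gossypii TEF promoter and TEF terminator, the heterologous control elements that define MX cassettes and limit homology to the S. cerevisiae genome. The annotation splits the coding region into a short FCA1 match and a longer match to the S. cerevisiae homologue FCY1. This split probably reflects homology-based calling, possibly across an intron or gap, rather than a chimeric gene, though the record does not settle the point. Two identical-length segments annotated as LEU2-like fragments sit in the same orientation on either side of the cassette. These correspond to the direct repeats characteristic of the MX3 design, which allow the marker to be lost by recombination after integration.

Cytosine deaminase converts cytosine to uracil, so the cassette can be selected positively through cytosine utilisation in a suitable pyrimidine-requiring, deaminase-deficient host. It also converts 5-fluorocytosine to a toxic product, which permits counter-selection. The associated publication describes the cassette as a positive/negative selectable marker for S. cerevisiae, and the flanking repeats support marker recycling.
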