Addgene plasmid #35098: pPH 34
Depositing lab: John McCusker. Depositing organization: Duke University. Publication: Cytosine deaminase MX cassettes as positive/negative selectable markers in Saccharomyces cerevisiae. Hartzog PE, Nicholson BP, McCusker JH. Yeast. 2005 Jul 30;22(10):789-98. 10.1002/yea.1245 PubMed 16088873.
Backbone
  Vector backbone: pFA6-kanMX3
  Vector type: Yeast Replicating
  Selectable markers: cytosine
Growth in bacteria
  Bacterial resistance: Ampicillin, 100 μg/mL
  Growth temperature: 37°C
  Growth strain: DH5alpha
  Copy number: High Copy
Gene/Insert
  Gene/Insert name: fca1MX3 (alt name: cytosine deaminase)
  Species: C.albicans
Terms and licenses: Academic/Nonprofit Terms; Industry Terms: Not Available to Industry
How to cite: pPH 34 was a gift from John McCusker (Addgene plasmid # 35098 ; http://n2t.net/addgene:35098 ; RRID:Addgene_35098)
