>Addgene plasmid #35098 | pPH 34 | addgene partial sequence | sequence record 52293 | T7 5'-TAATACGACTCACTATAGGG-3'
CTGATATCATCGATGAATTCGAGCTCGTTTACCGTTTAAACGTACAAAGATGGCATCGACCTAAACACCA
TAGAATGGTCGGGCCATTGACTGCCTATTTAACGCCAACGTTGCGAGATATACACTCGAAATGTGTGATG
TAGATGTAAACAGACGGCTATATGAATGCCACTAGCCGGTTATTTTACTTCTAGTTAATACATATTTCCT
AGAATTTTTTACGTGCATAAGAGTAGAATAGTCTAAAGAGAAGGGTCCTCGAGGCTAGCTCAGACCAGCT
GCGGATTGCCTGCGCAAGGCTTCCTTAACTGCAAGCGCAATGGCGTCGCCAACCTCCGAAGTGGAGCTCG
AGCCGAGCAGGTCGCCCGTTCTGACTCCCGAGTCCAACACCTCCTGCACTGCCTGCTCGACCGCCTCGCC
GGCAGCAACCATGTTCAACGACAACTTCAGCATCATGGCAGCAGAGAGGATGCATCCGATCGGGTTCGCC
TTCCCGGCGGGCAGATCGGGCGCAGAGCCGTGGCAGGGCTCGTAGAGGCCAAAGGCGCTCTTGCTATCCG
GCAAAGACGCGAGCGAGGCCGATGGCAGCAACCCTAGTCGACACTGGATGGCGGCGTTAGTATCGAATCG
ACAGCAGTATAGCGACCAGCATTCACATACGATTGACGCATGATATTACTTTCTGCGCACTTAACTTCGC
ATCTGGGCAGATGATGTCGAGGCGAAAAAAAATATAAATCACGCTAACATTTGATTAAAATAGAACAACT
ACAATATAAAAAAACTATACAAATGACAAGTTCTTGAAAACAAGAATCTTTTTATTGTCAGTACTGATTA
TTCTCCAATATCTTC
