>Addgene plasmid #35098 | pPH 34 | addgene partial sequence | sequence record 53853 | JM-MCSrev 5'-CATAGGCCACTAGTGGATCT
GTTTACCGTTTAACGTACAAAGATGGCATCGACCTAAACACCATAGAATGGTCGGGCCATTGACTGCCTA
TTTAACGCCAACGTTGCGAGATATACACTCGAAATGTGTGATGTAGATGTAAACAGACGGCTATATGAAT
GCCACTAGCCGGTTATTTTACTTCTAGTTAATACATATTTCCTAGAATTTTTTACGTGCATAAGAGTAGA
ATAGTCTAAAGAGAAGGGTCCTCGAGGCTAGCTCAGACCAGCTGCGGATTGCCTGCGCAAGGCTTCCTTA
ACTGCAAGCGCAATGGCGTCGCCAACCTCCGAAGTGGAGCTCGAGCCGAGCAGGTCGCCCGTTCTGACTC
CCGAGTCCAACACCTCCTGCACTGCCTGCTCGACCGCCTCGCCGGCAGCAACCATGTTCAACGACAACTT
CAGCATCATGGCAGCAGAGAGGATGCATCCGATCGGGTTCGCCTTCCCGGCGGGCAGATCGGGCGCAGAG
CCGTGGCAGGGCTCGTAGAGGCCAAAGGCGCTCTTGCTATCCGGCAAAGACGCGAGCGAGGCCGATGGCA
GCAACCCTAGTCGACACTGGATGGCGGCGTTAGTATCGAATCGACAGCAGTATAGCGACCAGCATTCACA
TACGATTGACGCATGATATTACTTTCTGCGCACTTAACTTCGCATCTGGGCAGATGATGTCGAGGCGAAA
AAAAATATAAATCACGCTAACATTTGATTAAAATAGAACAACTACAATATAAAAAAACTATACAAATGAC
AAGTTCTTGAAAACAAGAATCTTTTTATTGTCAGTACTGATTATTCTCCAATATCTTCATTCCAATCTTG
TGGTTTCTCTTTAATGAATTTGGCCATCAAATCAATACATTCTTGATCATTTAAAT
